>Addgene plasmid #133553 | pcDNA3-beta-HA-BRCA2 | addgene full sequence | sequence record 267531 | Addgene NGS Result
GACGGATCGGGAGATCTCCCGATCCCCTATGGTGCACTCTCAGTACAATCTGCTCTGATGCCGCATAGTT
AAGCCAGTATCTGCTCCCTGCTTGTGTGTTGGAGGTCGCTGAGTAGTGCGCGAGCAAAATTTAAGCTACA
ACAAGGCAAGGCTTGACCGACAATTGCATGAAGAATCTGCTTAGGGTTAGGCGTTTTGCGCTGCTTCGCG
ATGTACGGGCCAGATATACGCGTTGACATTGATTATTGACTAGTTATTAATAGTAATCAATTACGGGGTC
ATTAGTTCATAGCCCATATATGGAGTTCCGCGTTACATAACTTACGGTAAATGGCCCGCCTGGCTGACCG
CCCAACGACCCCCGCCCATTGACGTCAATAATGACGTATGTTCCCATAGTAACGCCAATAGGGACTTTCC
ATTGACGTCAATGGGTGGAGTATTTACGGTAAACTGCCCACTTGGCAGTACATCAAGTGTATCATATGCC
AAGTACGCCCCCTATTGACGTCAATGACGGTAAATGGCCCGCCTGGCATTATGCCCAGTACATGACCTTA
TGGGACTTTCCTACTTGGCAGTACATCTACGTATTAGTCATCGCTATTACCATGGTGATGCGGTTTTGGC
AGTACATCAATGGGCGTGGATAGCGGTTTGACTCACGGGGATTTCCAAGTCTCCACCCCATTGACGTCAA
TGGGAGTTTGTTTTGGCACCAAAATCAACGGGACTTTCCAAAATGTCGTAACAACTCCGCCCCATTGACG
CAAATGGGCGGTAGGCGTGTACGGTGGGAGGTCTATATAAGCAGAGCTCTCTGGCTAACTAGAGAACCCA
CTGCTTACTGGCTTATCGAAATTAATACGACTCACTATAGGGAGACCCAAGCTAGAGTCGATCCTGAGAA
CTTCAGGGTGAGTTTGGGGACCCTTGATTGTTCTTTCTTTTTCGCTATTGTAAAATTCATGTTATATGGA
GGGGGCAAAGTTTTCAGGGTGTTGTTTAGAATGGGAAGATGTCCCTTGTATCACCATGGACCCTCATGAT
AATTTTGTTTCTTTCACTTTCTACTCTGTTGACAACCATTGTCTCCTCTTATTTTCTTTTCATTTTCTGT
AACTTTTTCGTTAAACTTTAGCTTGCATTTGTAACGAATTTTTAAATTCACTTTTGTTTATTTGTCAGAT
TGTAAGTACTTTCTCTAATCACTTTTTTTTCAAGGCAATCAGGGTATATTATATTGTACTTCAGCACAGT
TTTAGAGAACAATTGTTATAATTAAATGATAAGGTAGAATATTTCTGCATATAAATTCTGGCTGGCGTGG
AAATATTCTTATTGGTAGAAACAACTACATCCTGGTCATCATCCTGCCTTTCTCTTTATGGTTACAATGA
TATACACTGTTTGAGATGAGGATAAAATACTCTGAGTCCAAACCGGGCCCCTCTGCTAACCATGTTCATG
CCTTCTTCTTTTTCCTACAGCTCCTGGGCAACGTGCTGGTTTGTGCTGTCGACCCCAAGCTTACCATGGC
CTACCCCTACGACGTGCCCGACTACGCCTCCCTCGGATCGTGGATCCTGATATCCTCGACCGCCACCATG
CCTATTGGGTCCAAAGAGAGGCCAACATTTTTTGAAATTTTTAAGACACGCTGCAACAAAGCAGATTTAG
GACCAATAAGTCTTAATTGGTTTGAAGAACTTTCTTCAGAAGCTCCACCCTATAATTCTGAACCTGCAGA
AGAATCTGAACATAAAAACAACAATTACGAACCAAACCTATTTAAAACTCCACAAAGGAAACCATCTTAT
AATCAGCTGGCTTCAACTCCAATAATATTCAAAGAGCAAGGGCTGACTCTGCCGCTGTACCAATCTCCTG
TAAAAGAATTAGATAAATTCAAATTAGACTTAGGAAGGAATGTTCCCAATAGTAGACATAAAAGTCTTCG
CACAGTGAAAACTAAAATGGATCAAGCAGATGATGTTTCCTGTCCACTTCTAAATTCTTGTCTTAGTGAA
AGTCCTGTTGTTCTACAATGTACACATGTAACACCACAAAGAGATAAGTCAGTGGTATGTGGGAGTTTGT
TTCATACACCAAAGTTTGTGAAGGGTCGTCAGACACCAAAACATATTTCTGAAAGTCTAGGAGCTGAGGT
GGATCCTGATATGTCTTGGTCAAGTTCTTTAGCTACACCACCCACCCTTAGTTCTACTGTGCTCATAGTC
AGAAATGAAGAAGCATCTGAAACTGTATTTCCTCATGATACTACTGCTAATGTGAAAAGCTATTTTTCCA
ATCATGATGAAAGTCTGAAGAAAAATGATAGATTTATCGCTTCTGTGACAGACAGTGAAAACACAAATCA
AAGAGAAGCTGCAAGTCATGGATTTGGAAAAACATCAGGGAATTCATTTAAAGTAAATAGCTGCAAAGAC
CACATTGGAAAGTCAATGCCAAATGTCCTAGAAGATGAAGTATATGAAACAGTTGTAGATACCTCTGAAG
AAGATAGTTTTTCATTATGTTTTTCTAAATGTAGAACAAAAAATCTACAAAAAGTAAGAACTAGCAAGAC
TAGGAAAAAAATTTTCCATGAAGCAAACGCTGATGAATGTGAAAAATCTAAAAACCAAGTGAAAGAAAAA
TACTCATTTGTATCTGAAGTGGAACCAAATGATACTGATCCATTAGATTCAAATGTAGCACATCAGAAGC
CCTTTGAGAGTGGAAGTGACAAAATCTCCAAGGAAGTTGTACCGTCTTTGGCCTGTGAATGGTCTCAACT
AACCCTTTCAGGTCTAAATGGAGCCCAGATGGAGAAAATACCCCTATTGCATATTTCTTCATGTGACCAA
AATATTTCAGAAAAAGACCTATTAGACACAGAGAACAAAAGAAAGAAAGATTTTCTTACTTCAGAGAATT
CTTTGCCACGTATTTCTAGCCTACCAAAATCAGAGAAGCCATTAAATGAGGAAACAGTGGTAAATAAGAG
AGATGAAGAGCAGCATCTTGAATCTCATACAGACTGCATTCTTGCAGTAAAGCAGGCAATATCTGGAACT
TCTCCAGTGGCTTCTTCATTTCAGGGTATCAAAAAGTCTATATTCAGAATAAGAGAATCACCTAAAGAGA
CTTTCAATGCAAGTTTTTCAGGTCATATGACTGATCCAAACTTTAAAAAAGAAACTGAAGCCTCTGAAAG
TGGACTGGAAATACATACTGTTTGCTCACAGAAGGAGGACTCCTTATGTCCAAATTTAATTGATAATGGA
AGCTGGCCAGCCACCACCACACAGAATTCTGTAGCTTTGAAGAATGCAGGTTTAATATCCACTTTGAAAA
AGAAAACAAATAAGTTTATTTATGCTATACATGATGAAACATTTTATAAAGGAAAAAAAATACCGAAAGA
CCAAAAATCAGAACTAATTAACTGTTCAGCCCAGTTTGAAGCAAATGCTTTTGAAGCACCACTTACATTT
GCAAATGCTGATTCAGGTTTATTGCATTCTTCTGTGAAAAGAAGCTGTTCACAGAATGATTCTGAAGAAC
CAACTTTGTCCTTAACTAGCTCTTTTGGGACAATTCTGAGGAAATGTTCTAGAAATGAAACATGTTCTAA
TAATACAGTAATCTCTCAGGATCTTGATTATAAAGAAGCAAAATGTAATAAGGAAAAACTACAGTTATTT
ATTACCCCAGAAGCTGATTCTCTGTCATGCCTGCAGGAAGGACAGTGTGAAAATGATCCAAAAAGCAAAA
AAGTTTCAGATATAAAAGAAGAGGTCTTGGCTGCAGCATGTCACCCAGTACAACATTCAAAAGTGGAATA
CAGTGATACTGACTTTCAATCCCAGAAAAGTCTTTTATATGATCATGAAAATGCCAGCACTCTTATTTTA
ACTCCTACTTCCAAGGATGTTCTGTCAAACCTAGTCATGATTTCTAGAGGCAAAGAATCATACAAAATGT
CAGACAAGCTCAAAGGTAACAATTATGAATCTGATGTTGAATTAACCAAAAATATTCCCATGGAAAAGAA
TCAAGATGTATGTGCTTTAAATGAAAATTATAAAAACGTTGAGCTGTTGCCACCTGAAAAATACATGAGA
GTAGCATCACCTTCAAGAAAGGTACAATTCAACCAAAACACAAATCTAAGAGTAATCCAAAAAAATCAAG
AAGAAACTACTTCAATTTCAAAAATAACTGTCAATCCAGACTCTGAAGAACTTTTCTCAGACAATGAGAA
TAATTTTGTCTTCCAAGTAGCTAATGAAAGGAATAATCTTGCTTTAGGAAATACTAAGGAACTTCATGAA
ACAGACTTGACTTGTGTAAACGAACCCATTTTCAAGAACTCTACCATGGTTTTATATGGAGACACAGGTG
ATAAACAAGCAACCCAAGTGTCAATTAAAAAAGATTTGGTTTATGTTCTTGCAGAGGAGAACAAAAATAG
TGTAAAGCAGCATATAAAAATGACTCTAGGTCAAGATTTAAAATCGGACATCTCCTTGAATATAGATAAA
ATACCAGAAAAAAATAATGATTACATGAACAAATGGGCAGGACTCTTAGGTCCAATTTCAAATCACAGTT
TTGGAGGTAGCTTCAGAACAGCTTCAAATAAGGAAATCAAGCTCTCTGAACATAACATTAAGAAGAGCAA
AATGTTCTTCAAAGATATTGAAGAACAATATCCTACTAGTTTAGCTTGTGTTGAAATTGTAAATACCTTG
GCATTAGATAATCAAAAGAAACTGAGCAAGCCTCAGTCAATTAATACTGTATCTGCACATTTACAGAGTA
GTGTAGTTGTTTCTGATTGTAAAAATAGTCATATAACCCCTCAGATGTTATTTTCCAAGCAGGATTTTAA
TTCAAACCATAATTTAACACCTAGCCAAAAGGCAGAAATTACAGAACTTTCTACTATATTAGAAGAATCA
GGAAGTCAGTTTGAATTTACTCAGTTTAGAAAGCCAAGCTACATATTGCAGAAGAGTACATTTGAAGTGC
CTGAAAACCAGATGACTATCTTAAAGACCACTTCTGAGGAATGCAGAGATGCTGATCTTCATGTCATAAT
GAATGCCCCATCGATTGGTCAGGTAGACAGCAGCAAGCAATTTGAAGGTACAGTTGAAATTAAACGGAAG
TTTGCTGGCCTGTTGAAAAATGACTGTAACAAAAGTGCTTCTGGTTATTTAACAGATGAAAATGAAGTGG
GGTTTAGGGGCTTTTATTCTGCTCATGGCACAAAACTGAATGTTTCTACTGAAGCTCTGCAAAAAGCTGT
GAAACTGTTTAGTGATATTGAGAATATTAGTGAGGAAACTTCTGCAGAGGTACATCCAATAAGTTTATCT
TCAAGTAAATGTCATGATTCTGTTGTTTCAATGTTTAAGATAGAAAATCATAATGATAAAACTGTAAGTG
AAAAAAATAATAAATGCCAACTGATATTACAAAATAATATTGAAATGACTACTGGCACTTTTGTTGAAGA
AATTACTGAAAATTACAAGAGAAATACTGAAAATGAAGATAACAAATATACTGCTGCCAGTAGAAATTCT
CATAACTTAGAATTTGATGGCAGTGATTCAAGTAAAAATGATACTGTTTGTATTCATAAAGATGAAACGG
ACTTGCTATTTACTGATCAGCACAACATATGTCTTAAATTATCTGGCCAGTTTATGAAGGAGGGAAACAC
TCAGATTAAAGAAGATTTGTCAGATTTAACTTTTTTGGAAGTTGCGAAAGCTCAAGAAGCATGTCATGGT
AATACTTCAAATAAAGAACAGTTAACTGCTACTAAAACGGAGCAAAATATAAAAGATTTTGAGACTTCTG
ATACATTTTTTCAGACTGCAAGTGGGAAAAATATTAGTGTCGCCAAAGAGTCATTTAATAAAATTGTAAA
TTTCTTTGATCAGAAACCAGAAGAATTGCATAACTTTTCCTTAAATTCTGAATTACATTCTGACATAAGA
AAGAACAAAATGGACATTCTAAGTTATGAGGAAACAGACATAGTTAAACACAAAATACTGAAAGAAAGTG
TCCCAGTTGGTACTGGAAATCAACTAGTGACCTTCCAGGGACAACCCGAACGTGATGAAAAGATCAAAGA
ACCTACTCTGTTGGGTTTTCATACAGCTAGCGGGAAAAAAGTTAAAATTGCAAAGGAATCTTTGGACAAA
GTGAAAAACCTTTTTGATGAAAAAGAGCAAGGTACTAGTGAAATCACCAGTTTTAGCCATCAATGGGCAA
AGACCCTAAAGTACAGAGAGGCCTGTAAAGACCTTGAATTAGCATGTGAGACCATTGAGATCACAGCTGC
CCCAAAGTGTAAAGAAATGCAGAATTCTCTCAATAATGATAAAAACCTTGTTTCTATTGAGACTGTGGTG
CCACCTAAGCTCTTAAGTGATAATTTATGTAGACAAACTGAAAATCTCAAAACATCAAAAAGTATCTTTT
TGAAAGTTAAAGTACATGAAAATGTAGAAAAAGAAACAGCAAAAAGTCCTGCAACTTGTTACACAAATCA
GTCCCCTTATTCAGTCATTGAAAATTCAGCCTTAGCTTTTTACACAAGTTGTAGTAGAAAAACTTCTGTG
AGTCAGACTTCATTACTTGAAGCAAAAAAATGGCTTAGAGAAGGAATATTTGATGGTCAACCAGAAAGAA
TAAATACTGCAGATTATGTAGGAAATTATTTGTATGAAAATAATTCAAACAGTACTATAGCTGAAAATGA
CAAAAATCATCTCTCCGAAAAACAAGATACTTATTTAAGTAACAGTAGCATGTCTAACAGCTATTCCTAC
CATTCTGATGAGGTATATAATGATTCAGGATATCTCTCAAAAAATAAACTTGATTCTGGTATTGAGCCAG
TATTGAAGAATGTTGAAGATCAAAAAAACACTAGTTTTTCCAAAGTAATATCCAATGTAAAAGATGCAAA
TGCATACCCACAAACTGTAAATGAAGATATTTGCGTTGAGGAACTTGTGACTAGCTCTTCACCCTGCAAA
AATAAAAATGCAGCCATTAAATTGTCCATATCTAATAGTAATAATTTTGAGGTAGGGCCACCTGCATTTA
GGATAGCCAGTGGTAAAATCGTTTGTGTTTCACATGAAACAATTAAAAAAGTGAAAGACATATTTACAGA
CAGTTTCAGTAAAGTAATTAAGGAAAACAACGAGAATAAATCAAAAATTTGCCAAACGAAAATTATGGCA
GGTTGTTACGAGGCATTGGATGATTCAGAGGATATTCTTCATAACTCTCTAGATAATGATGAATGTAGCA
CGCATTCACATAAGGTTTTTGCTGACATTCAGAGTGAAGAAATTTTACAACATAACCAAAATATGTCTGG
ATTGGAGAAAGTTTCTAAAATATCACCTTGTGATGTTAGTTTGGAAACTTCAGATATATGTAAATGTAGT
ATAGGGAAGCTTCATAAGTCAGTCTCATCTGCAAATACTTGTGGGATTTTTAGCACAGCAAGTGGAAAAT
CTGTCCAGGTATCAGATGCTTCATTACAAAACGCAAGACAAGTGTTTTCTGAAATAGAAGATAGTACCAA
GCAAGTCTTTTCCAAAGTATTGTTTAAAAGTAACGAACATTCAGACCAGCTCACAAGAGAAGAAAATACT
GCTATACGTACTCCAGAACATTTAATATCCCAAAAAGGCTTTTCATATAATGTGGTAAATTCATCTGCTT
TCTCTGGATTTAGTACAGCAAGTGGAAAGCAAGTTTCCATTTTAGAAAGTTCCTTACACAAAGTTAAGGG
AGTGTTAGAGGAATTTGATTTAATCAGAACTGAGCATAGTCTTCACTATTCACCTACGTCTAGACAAAAT
GTATCAAAAATACTTCCTCGTGTTGATAAGAGAAACCCAGAGCACTGTGTAAACTCAGAAATGGAAAAAA
CCTGCAGTAAAGAATTTAAATTATCAAATAACTTAAATGTTGAAGGTGGTTCTTCAGAAAATAATCACTC
TATTAAAGTTTCTCCATATCTCTCTCAATTTCAACAAGACAAACAACAGTTGGTATTAGGAACCAAAGTC
TCACTTGTTGAGAACATTCATGTTTTGGGAAAAGAACAGGCTTCACCTAAAAACGTAAAAATGGAAATTG
GTAAAACTGAAACTTTTTCTGATGTTCCTGTGAAAACAAATATAGAAGTTTGTTCTACTTACTCCAAAGA
TTCAGAAAACTACTTTGAAACAGAAGCAGTAGAAATTGCTAAAGCTTTTATGGAAGATGATGAACTGACA
GATTCTAAACTGCCAAGTCATGCCACACATTCTCTTTTTACATGTCCCGAAAATGAGGAAATGGTTTTGT
CAAATTCAAGAATTGGAAAAAGAAGAGGAGAGCCCCTTATCTTAGTGGGAGAACCCTCAATCAAAAGAAA
CTTATTAAATGAATTTGACAGGATAATAGAAAATCAAGAAAAATCCTTAAAGGCTTCAAAAAGCACTCCA
GATGGCACAATAAAAGATCGAAGATTGTTTATGCATCATGTTTCTTTAGAGCCGATTACCTGTGTACCCT
TTCGCACAACTAAGGAACGTCAAGAGATACAGAATCCAAATTTTACCGCACCTGGTCAAGAATTTCTGTC
TAAATCTCATTTGTATGAACATCTGACTTTGGAAAAATCTTCAAGCAATTTAGCAGTTTCAGGACATCCA
TTTTATCAAGTTTCTGCTACAAGAAATGAAAAAATGAGACACTTGATTACTACAGGCAGACCAACCAAAG
TCTTTGTTCCACCTTTTAAAACTAAATCACATTTTCACAGAGTTGAACAGTGTGTTAGGAATATTAACTT
GGAGGAAAACAGACAAAAGCAAAACATTGATGGACATGGCTCTGATGATAGTAAAAATAAGATTAATGAC
AATGAGATTCATCAGTTTAACAAAAACAACTCCAATCAAGCAGCAGCTGTAACTTTCACAAAGTGTGAAG
AAGAACCTTTAGATTTAATTACAAGTCTTCAGAATGCCAGAGATATACAGGATATGCGAATTAAGAAGAA
ACAAAGGCAACGCGTCTTTCCACAGCCAGGCAGTCTGTATCTTGCAAAAACATCCACTCTGCCTCGAATC
TCTCTGAAAGCAGCAGTAGGAGGCCAAGTTCCCTCTGCGTGTTCTCATAAACAGCTGTATACGTATGGCG
TTTCTAAACATTGCATAAAAATTAACAGCAAAAATGCAGAGTCTTTTCAGTTTCACACTGAAGATTATTT
TGGTAAGGAAAGTTTATGGACTGGAAAAGGAATACAGTTGGCTGATGGTGGATGGCTCATACCCTCCAAT
GATGGAAAGGCTGGAAAAGAAGAATTTTATAGGGCTCTGTGTGACACTCCAGGTGTGGATCCAAAGCTTA
TTTCTAGAATTTGGGTTTATAATCACTATAGATGGATCATATGGAAACTGGCAGCTATGGAATGTGCCTT
TCCTAAGGAATTTGCTAATAGATGCCTAAGCCCAGAAAGGGTGCTTCTTCAACTAAAATACAGATATGAT
ACGGAAATTGATAGAAGCAGAAGATCGGCTATAAAAAAGATAATGGAAAGGGATGACACAGCTGCAAAAA
CACTTGTTCTCTGTGTTTCTGACATAATTTCATTGAGCGCAAATATATCTGAAACTTCTAGCAATAAAAC
TAGTAGTGCAGATACCCAAAAAGTGGCCATTATTGAACTTACAGATGGGTGGTATGCTGTTAAGGCCCAG
TTAGATCCTCCCCTCTTAGCTGTCTTAAAGAATGGCAGACTGACAGTTGGTCAGAAGATTATTCTTCATG
GAGCAGAACTGGTGGGCTCTCCTGATGCCTGTACACCTCTTGAAGCCCCAGAATCTCTTATGTTAAAGAT
TTCTGCTAACAGTACTCGGCCTGCTCGCTGGTATACCAAACTTGGATTCTTTCCTGACCCTAGACCTTTT
CCTCTGCCCTTATCATCGCTTTTCAGTGATGGAGGAAATGTTGGTTGTGTTGATGTAATTATTCAAAGAG
CATACCCTATACAGTGGATGGAGAAGACATCATCTGGATTATACATATTTCGCAATGAAAGAGAGGAAGA
AAAGGAAGCAGCAAAATATGTGGAGGCCCAACAAAAGAGACTAGAAGCCTTATTCACTAAAATTCAGGAG
GAATTTGAAGAACATGAAGAAAACACAACAAAACCATATTTACCATCACGTGCACTAACAAGACAGCAAG
TTCGTGCTTTGCAAGATGGTGCAGAGCTTTATGAAGCAGTGAAGAATGCAGCAGACCCAGCTTACCTTGA
GGGTTATTTCAGTGAAGAGCAGTTAAGAGCCTTGAATAATCACAGGCAAATGTTGAATGATAAGAAACAA
GCTCAGATCCAGTTGGAAATTAGGAAGGCCATGGAATCTGCTGAACAAAAGGAACAAGGTTTATCAAGGG
ATGTCACAACCGTGTGGAAGTTGCGTATTGTAAGCTATTCAAAAAAAGAAAAAGATTCAGTTATACTGAG
TATTTGGCGTCCATCATCAGATTTATATTCTCTGTTAACAGAAGGAAAGAGATACAGAATTTATCATCTT
GCAACTTCAAAATCTAAAAGTAAATCTGAAAGAGCTAACATACAGTTAGCAGCGACAAAAAAAACTCAGT
ATCAACAACTACCGGTTTCAGATGAAATTTTATTTCAGATTTACCAGCCACGGGAGCCCCTTCACTTCAG
CAAATTTTTAGATCCAGACTTTCAGCCATCTTGTTCTGAGGTGGACCTAATAGGATTTGTCGTTTCTGTT
GTGAAAAAAACAGGACTTGCCCCTTTCGTCTATTTGTCAGACGAATGTTACAATTTACTGGCAATAAAGT
TTTGGATAGACCTTAATGAGGACATTATTAAGCCTCATATGTTAATTGCTGCAAGCAACCTCCAGTGGCG
ACCAGAATCCAAATCAGGCCTTCTTACTTTATTTGCTGGAGATTTTTCTGTGTTTTCTGCTAGTCCAAAA
GAGGGCCACTTTCAAGAGACATTCAACAAAATGAAAAATACTGTTGAGAATATTGACATACTTTGCAATG
AAGCAGAAAACAAGCTTATGCATATACTGCATGCAAATGATCCCAAGTGGTCCACCCCAACTAAAGACTG
TACTTCAGGGCCGTACACTGCTCAAATCATTCCTGGTACAGGAAACAAGCTTCTGATGTCTTCTCCTAAT
TGTGAGATATATTATCAAAGTCCTTTATCACTTTGTATGGCCAAAAGGAAGTCTGTTTCCACACCTGTCT
CAGCCCAGATGACTTCAAAGTCTTGTAAAGGGGAGAAAGAGATTGATGACCAAAAGAACTGCAAAAAGAG
AAGAGCCTTGGATTTCTTGAGTAGACTGCCTTTACCTCCACCTGTTAGTCCCATTTGTACATTTGTTTCT
CCGGCTGCACAGAAGGCATTTCAGCCACCAAGGAGTTGTGGCACCAAATACGAAACACCCATAAAGAAAA
AAGAACTGAATTCTCCTCAGATGACTCCATTTAAAAAATTCAATGAAATTTCTCTTTTGGAAAGTAATTC
AATAGCTGACGAAGAACTTGCATTGATAAATACCCAAGCTCTTTTGTCTGGTTCAACAGGAGAAAAACAA
TTTATATCTGTCAGTGAATCCACTAGGACTGCTCCCACCAGTTCAGAAGATTATCTCAGACTGAAACGAC
GTTGTACTACATCTCTGATCAAAGAACAGGAGAGTTCCCAGGCCAGTACGGAAGAATGTGAGAAAAATAA
GCAGGACACAATTACAACTAAAAAATATATCTAAGCATTTGCAAAGGCGACAATAAATTATTGACGCTTA
ACCTTTCCAGTTTATAAGACTGGAATATAATTTCAAACCACACATTAGTACTTATGTTGCACAATGAGAA
AAGAAATTAGTTTCAAATTTACCTCAGCGTTTGTGTATCGGGCAAAAATCGTTTTGCCCGATTCCGTATT
GGTATACTTTTGCTTCAGTTGCATATCTTAAAACTAAATGTAATTTATTAACTAATCAAGAAAAACATCT
TTGGCTGCGGTCGAGCATGCATCTAGAGGGCCCTATTCTATAGTGTCACCTAAATGCTAGAGCTCGCTGA
TCAGCCTCGACTGTGCCTTCTAGTTGCCAGCCATCTGTTGTTTGCCCCTCCCCCGTGCCTTCCTTGACCC
TGGAAGGTGCCACTCCCACTGTCCTTTCCTAATAAAATGAGGAAATTGCATCGCATTGTCTGAGTAGGTG
TCATTCTATTCTGGGGGGTGGGGTGGGGCAGGACAGCAAGGGGGAGGATTGGGAAGACAATAGCAGGCAT
GCTGGGGATGCGGTGGGCTCTATGGCTTCTGAGGCGGAAAGAACCAGCTGGGGCTCTAGGGGGTATCCCC
[124 nt withheld, positions 12461-12584]
C
[91 nt withheld, positions 12586-12676]
A
[49 nt withheld, positions 12678-12726]
CCTTTGACGTTGGAGTCCACGTTCTTT
[37 nt withheld, positions 12754-12790]
ACCCTATCTCGGTCTATTCTTTTGATTTATAAGGGATTTTGCCGATTTCGGCCTATTGGTTAAAAAATGA
GCTGATTTAACAAAAATTTAACGCGAATTAATTCTGTGGAATGTGTGTCAGTTAGGGTGTGGAAAGTCCC
CAGGCTCCCCAGCAGGCAGAAGTATGCAAAGCATGCATCTCAATTAGTCAGCAACCAGGTGTGGAAAGTC
CCCAGGCTCCCCAGCAGGCAGAAGTATGCAAAGCATGCATCTCAATTAGTCAGCAACCATAGTCCCGCCC
CTAACTCCGCCCATCCCGCCCCTAACTCCGCCCAGTTCCGCCCATTCTCCGCCCCATGGCTGACTAATTT
TTTTTATTTATGCAGAGGCCGAGGCCGCCTCTGCCTCTGAGCTATTCCAGAAGTAGTGAGGAGGCTTTTT
TGGAGGCCTAGGCTTTTGCAAAAAGCTCCCGGGAGCTTGTATATCCATTTTCGGATCTGATCAAGAGACA
GGATGAGGATCGTTTCGCATGATTGAACAAGATGGATTGCACGCAGGTTCTCCGGCCGCTTGGGTGGAGA
GGCTATTCGGCTATGACTGGGCACAACAGACAATCGGCTGCTCTGATGCCGCCGTGTTCCGGCTGTCAGC
GCAGGGGCGCCCGGTTCTTTTTGTCAAGACCGACCTGTCCGGTGCCCTGAATGAACTGCAGGACGAGGCA
GCGCGGCTATCGTGGCTGGCCACGACGGGCGTTCCTTGCGCAGCTGTGCTCGACGTTGTCACTGAAGCGG
GAAGGGACTGGCTGCTATTGGGCGAAGTGCCGGGGCAGGATCTCCTGTCATCTCACCTTGCTCCTGCCGA
GAAAGTATCCATCATGGCTGATGCAATGCGGCGGCTGCATACGCTTGATCCGGCTACCTGCCCATTCGAC
CACCAAGCGAAACATCGCATCGAGCGAGCACGTACTCGGATGGAAGCCGGTCTTGTCGATCAGGATGATC
TGGACGAAGAGCATCAGGGGCTCGCGCCAGCCGAACTGTTCGCCAGGCTCAAGGCGCGCATGCCCGACGG
CGAGGATCTCGTCGTGACCCATGGCGATGCCTGCTTGCCGAATATCATGGTGGAAAATGGCCGCTTTTCT
GGATTCATCGACTGTGGCCGGCTGGGTGTGGCGGACCGCTATCAGGACATAGCGTTGGCTACCCGTGATA
TTGCTGAAGAGCTTGGCGGCGAATGGGCTGACCGCTTCCTCGTGCTTTACGGTATCGCCGCTCCCGATTC
GCAGCGCATCGCCTTCTATCGCCTTCTTGACGAGTTCTTCTGAGCGGGACTCTGGGGTTCGAAATGACCG
ACCAAGCGACGCCCAACCTGCCATCACGAGATTTCGATTCCACCGCCGCCTTCTATGAAAGGTTGGGCTT
CGGAATCGTTTTCCGGGACGCCGGCTGGATGATCCTCCAGCGCGGGGATCTCATGCTGGAGTTCTTCGCC
CACCCCAACTTGTTTATTGCAGCTTATAATGGTTACAAATAAAGCAATAGCATCACAAATTTCACAAATA
AAGCATTTTTTTCACTGCATTCTAGTTGTGGTTTGTCCAAACTCATCAATGTATCTTATCATGTCTGTAT
ACCGTCGACCTCTAGCTAGAGCTTGGCGTAATCATGGTCATAGCTGTTTCCTGTGTGAAATTGTTATCCG
CTCACAATTCCACACAACATACGAGCCGGAAGCATAAAGTGTAAAGCCTGGGGTGCCTAATGAGTGAGCT
AACTCACATTAATTGCGTTGCGCTCACTGCCCGCTTTCCAGTCGGGAAACCTGTCGTGCCAGCTGCATTA
ATGAATCGGCCAACGCGCGGGGAGAGGCGGTTTGCGTATTGGGCGCTCTTCCGCTTCCTCGCTCACTGAC
TCGCTGCGCTCGGTCGTTCGGCTGCGGCGAGCGGTATCAGCTCACTCAAAGGCGGTAATACGGTTATCCA
CAGAATCAGGGGATAACGCAGGAAAGAACATGTGAGCAAAAGGCCAGCAAAAGGCCAGGAACCGTAAAAA
GGCCGCGTTGCTGGCGTTTTTCCATAGGCTCCGCCCCCCTGACGAGCATCACAAAAATCGACGCTCAAGT
CAGAGGTGGCGAAACCCGACAGGACTATAAAGATACCAGGCGTTTCCCCCTGGAAGCTCCCTCGTGCGCT
CTCCTGTTCCGACCCTGCCGCTTACCGGATACCTGTCCGCCTTTCTCCCTTCGGGAAGCGTGGCGCTTTC
TCATAGCTCACGCTGTAGGTATCTCAGTTCGGTGTAGGTCGTTCGCTCCAAGCTGGGCTGTGTGCACGAA
CCCCCCGTTCAGCCCGACCGCTGCGCCTTATCCGGTAACTATCGTCTTGAGTCCAACCCGGTAAGACACG
ACTTATCGCCACTGGCAGCAGCCACTGGTAACAGGATTAGCAGAGCGAGGTATGTAGGCGGTGCTACAGA
GTTCTTGAAGTGGTGGCCTAACTACGGCTACACTAGAAGAACAGTATTTGGTATCTGCGCTCTGCTGAAG
CCAGTTACCTTCGGAAAAAGAGTTGGTAGCTCTTGATCCGGCAAACAAACCACCGCTGGTAGCGGTGGTT
TTTTTGTTTGCAAGCAGCAGATTACGCGCAGAAAAAAAGGATCTCAAGAAGATCCTTTGATCTTTTCTAC
GGGGTCTGACGCTCAGTGGAACGAAAACTCACGTTAAGGGATTTTGGTCATGAGATTATCAAAAAGGATC
TTCACCTAGATCCTTTTAAATTAAAAATGAAGTTTTAAATCAATCTAAAGTATATATGAGTAAACTTGGT
CTGACAGTTACCAATGCTTAATCAGTGAGGCACCTATCTCAGCGATCTGTCTATTTCGTTCATCCATAGT
TGCCTGACTCCCCGTCGTGTAGATAACTACGATACGGGAGGGCTTACCATCTGGCCCCAGTGCTGCAATG
ATACCGCGAGACCCACGCTCACCGGCTCCAGATTTATCAGCAATAAACCAGCCAGCCGGAAGGGCCGAGC
GCAGAAGTGGTCCTGCAACTTTATCCGCCTCCATCCAGTCTATTAATTGTTGCCGGGAAGCTAGAGTAAG
TAGTTCGCCAGTTAATAGTTTGCGCAACGTTGTTGCCATTGCTACAGGCATCGTGGTGTCACGCTCGTCG
TTTGGTATGGCTTCATTCAGCTCCGGTTCCCAACGATCAAGGCGAGTTACATGATCCCCCATGTTGTGCA
AAAAAGCGGTTAGCTCCTTCGGTCCTCCGATCGTTGTCAGAAGTAAGTTGGCCGCAGTGTTATCACTCAT
GGTTATGGCAGCACTGCATAATTCTCTTACTGTCATGCCATCCGTAAGATGCTTTTCTGTGACTGGTGAG
TACTCAACCAAGTCATTCTGAGAATAGTGTATGCGGCGACCGAGTTGCTCTTGCCCGGCGTCAATACGGG
ATAATACCGCGCCACATAGCAGAACTTTAAAAGTGCTCATCATTGGAAAACGTTCTTCGGGGCGAAAACT
CTCAAGGATCTTACCGCTGTTGAGATCCAGTTCGATGTAACCCACTCGTGCACCCAACTGATCTTCAGCA
TCTTTTACTTTCACCAGCGTTTCTGGGTGAGCAAAAACAGGAAGGCAAAATGCCGCAAAAAAGGGAATAA
GGGCGACACGGAAATGTTGAATACTCATACTCTTCCTTTTTCAATATTATTGAAGCATTTATCAGGGTTA
TTGTCTCATGAGCGGATACATATTTGAATGTATTTAGAAAAATAAACAAATAGGGGTTCCGCGCACATTT
CCCCGAAAAGTGCCACCTGACGTC
Features (pLannotate 1.2.2; 22 found; start..end, strand, type, name):
     28..80      -  misc_feature   bom (fragment): basis of mobility region from pBR322
    235..614     +  enhancer       CMV enhancer: human cytomegalovirus immediate early enhancer
    615..818     +  promoter       CMV promoter: human cytomegalovirus (CMV) immediate early promoter
    814..847     +  LTR            5' LTR (truncated) (fragment): truncated 5' long terminal repeat (LTR) from HIV-1
    863..881     +  promoter       T7 promoter: promoter for bacteriophage T7 RNA polymerase
    918..1490    +  intron         β-globin intron: intron from rabbit β-globin gene
   1608..11861   +  CDS            BRCA2: BRCA2_HUMAN - Also known as FACD, FANCD1. Experimental evidence at protein level: Swiss-Prot protein existence level 1. Involved in double-strand break repair and/or homologous recombination. Binds RAD51 and potentiates recombinational DNA repair by promoting assembly of RAD51 onto single-stranded DNA (ssDNA). Acts by targeting RAD51 to ssDNA over double-stranded DNA, enabling RAD51 to displace replication protein-A (RPA) from ssDNA and stabilizing RAD51- ssDNA filaments by blocking ATP hydrolysis. Part of a PALB2-scaffolded HR complex containing RAD51C and which is thought to play a role in D
  12147..12165   -  promoter       SP6 promoter: promoter for bacteriophage SP6 RNA polymerase
  12191..12415   +  polyA_signal   bGH poly(A) signal: bovine growth hormone polyadenylation signal
  12419..12440   +  promoter       SV40 promoter (fragment): SV40 enhancer and early promoter
  12461..12889   +  rep_origin     f1 ori (sequence partly withheld): f1 bacteriophage origin of replication; arrow indicates direction of (+) strand synthesis
  12903..13232   +  promoter       SV40 promoter: SV40 enhancer and early promoter
  13299..14090   +  CDS            neo: KKA2_KLEPN - Also known as kan, nptII. Experimental evidence at protein level: Swiss-Prot protein existence level 1. Resistance to kanamycin, neomycin, paromomycin, ribostamycin, butirosin and gentamicin B. From Klebsiella pneumoniae.
  14114..14272   +  CDS            ble (fragment): BLE_KLEPN - Experimental evidence at protein level: Swiss-Prot protein existence level 1. Binding protein with a strong affinity to the bleomycin family of antibiotics. Binds to CL990; an antimitotic-antibiotic compound. From Klebsiella pneumoniae.
  14267..14388   +  polyA_signal   SV40 poly(A) signal: SV40 polyadenylation signal
  14459..14481   -  protein_bind   lac operator (fragment): The lac repressor binds to the lac operator to inhibit transcription in E. coli. This inhibition can be relieved by adding lactose or isopropyl-β-D-thiogalactopyranoside (IPTG). lac repressor encoded by lacI
  14485..14515   -  promoter       lac promoter: promoter for the E. coli lac operon
  14530..14551   -  protein_bind   CAP binding site: CAP binding activates transcription in the presence of cAMP. E. coli catabolite activator protein
  14564..14656   -  CDS            lacI (fragment): lac repressor; lacI; The lac repressor binds to the lac operator to inhibit transcription in E. coli. This inhibition can be relieved by adding lactose or isopropyl-β-D-thiogalactopyranoside (IPTG).
  14839..15427   -  rep_origin     ori: high-copy-number ColE1/pMB1/pBR322/pUC origin of replication
  15598..16458   -  CDS            AmpR: β-lactamase; bla; confers resistance to ampicillin, carbenicillin, and related antibiotics
  16459..16563   -  promoter       AmpR promoter: bla
