[The description below was written by a language model from this plasmid's Addgene catalogue record and pLannotate feature annotations shown in this document.]
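Description:
pcDNA3-beta-HA-BRCA2 is a mammalian expression plasmid of about 16.6 kb, built on a pcDNA3 derivative (pcDNA3-beta-HA), that carries the full-length human BRCA2 open reading frame. Transcription is driven by the human cytomegalovirus immediate-early enhancer and promoter. A rabbit β-globin intron lies between the promoter and the coding region; a spliceable 5′ intron of this kind is generally included to improve mRNA processing and expression, which is helpful for a coding sequence of more than 10 kb. According to the catalogue entry, an HA epitope tag precedes BRCA2, giving an N-terminally tagged protein that can be detected or immunoprecipitated with anti-HA antibodies. The automated feature table does not annotate the tag separately, though there is unannotated space between the intron and the BRCA2 CDS. The transcript ends at a bovine growth hormone polyadenylation signal. T7 and SP6 phage promoters flank the insert. The BRCA2 fragment was introduced by SalI restriction cloning, and the depositor notes that the ORF carries the N372H and S599F variants.

In E. coli the plasmid is maintained through a high-copy ColE1/pUC-type origin and selected with ampicillin via the β-lactamase gene; an f1 origin is also present. For stable mammalian lines, an SV40 early promoter drives the neomycin phosphotransferase gene, followed by an SV40 poly(A) signal, allowing G418 selection. The short HIV-1 LTR, ble, lacI and lac promoter/operator hits are fragments that are probably backbone remnants or annotation artefacts rather than functional elements. The construct suits transient or stable expression of tagged BRCA2, a RAD51-binding homologous recombination repair factor, and the associated publication examined the BRCA1–BRCA2 interaction.
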