Addgene plasmid #133553: pcDNA3-beta-HA-BRCA2
Purpose: Mammalian expression vector with CMV promoter driving beta globin intron, HA tag, BRCA2 ORF
Depositing lab: David Livingston. Depositing organization: Dana-Farber Cancer Institute. Publication: Stable interaction between the products of the BRCA1 and BRCA2 tumor suppressor genes in mitotic and meiotic cells. Chen J, Silver DP, Walpita D, Cantor SB, Gazdar AF, Tomlinson G, Couch FJ, Weber BL, Ashley T, Livingston DM, Scully R. Mol Cell. 1998 Sep;2(3):317-28. PubMed 9774970.
Backbone
  Vector backbone: pcDNA3-beta-HA
  Modifications to backbone: Restriction enzyme cloning of SalI BRCA2 fragment used to construct the plasmid.
  Vector type: Mammalian Expression
  Selectable markers: Neomycin (select with G418)
Growth in bacteria
  Bacterial resistance: Ampicillin, 100 μg/mL
  Growth temperature: 37°C
  Growth strain: DH5alpha
  Copy number: Unknown
Gene/Insert
  Gene/Insert name: BRCA2
  Species: H. sapiens (human)
  Entrez Gene: BRCA2 (a.k.a. BRCC2, BROVCA2, FACD, FAD, FAD1, FANCD, FANCD1, GLM3, PNCA2, XRCC11)
  Cloning method: Restriction Enzyme; 5′ cloning site unknown (unknown if destroyed); 3′ cloning site unknown (unknown if destroyed)
  Sequencing primers: 5′ unknown
Terms and licenses: Academic/Nonprofit Terms; Industry Terms: Not Available to Industry
Depositor comments: HMS clone ID number: HsCD00061621. Contains the N372H and S599F variants in BRCA2
How to cite: pcDNA3-beta-HA-BRCA2 was a gift from David Livingston (Addgene plasmid # 133553 ; http://n2t.net/addgene:133553 ; RRID:Addgene_133553)
